>Addgene plasmid #228074 | TagBFP(S2-S4)1-gs | addgene full sequence | sequence record 454672 | Addgene NGS Result
GACGGATCGGGAGATCTCCCGATCCCCTATGGTGCACTCTCAGTACAATCTGCTCTGATGCCGCATAGTT
AAGCCAGTATCTGCTCCCTGCTTGTGTGTTGGAGGTCGCTGAGTAGTGCGCGAGCAAAATTTAAGCTACA
ACAAGGCAAGGCTTGACCGACAATTGCATGAAGAATCTGCTTAGGGTTAGGCGTTTTGCGCTGCTTCGCG
ATGTACGGGCCAGATATACGCGTTGACATTGATTATTGACTAGTTATTAATAGTAATCAATTACGGGGTC
ATTAGTTCATAGCCCATATATGGAGTTCCGCGTTACATAACTTACGGTAAATGGCCCGCCTGGCTGACCG
CCCAACGACCCCCGCCCATTGACGTCAATAATGACGTATGTTCCCATAGTAACGCCAATAGGGACTTTCC
ATTGACGTCAATGGGTGGAGTATTTACGGTAAACTGCCCACTTGGCAGTACATCAAGTGTATCATATGCC
AAGTACGCCCCCTATTGACGTCAATGACGGTAAATGGCCCGCCTGGCATTATGCCCAGTACATGACCTTA
TGGGACTTTCCTACTTGGCAGTACATCTACGTATTAGTCATCGCTATTACCATGGTGATGCGGTTTTGGC
AGTACATCAATGGGCGTGGATAGCGGTTTGACTCACGGGGATTTCCAAGTCTCCACCCCATTGACGTCAA
TGGGAGTTTGTTTTGGCACCAAAATCAACGGGACTTTCCAAAATGTCGTAACAACTCCGCCCCATTGACG
CAAATGGGCGGTAGGCGTGTACGGTGGGAGGTCTATATAAGCAGAGCTCTCTGGCTAACTAGAGAACCCA
CTGCTTACTGGCTTATCGAAATTAATACGACTCACTATAGGGAGACCCAAGCTTGGTACCGAGCTCGGAT
CCACTAGTAACGGCCGCCAGTGTGCTGGAATTCGCCACCATGCACCACCACCACCACCACATGAGCGAGC
TGATTAAGGAGAACATGCACATGAAGCTGTACATGGAGGGCACCGTGGACAACCATCACTTCAAGTGCAC
ATCCGAGGGCGAAGGCAAGCCCTACGAGGGCACCCAGACCATGAGAATCAAGGTGGTCGAGGGCGGCCCT
CTCCCCTTCGCCTTCGACATCCTGGCTACTAGCTTCCTCTACGGCAGCAAGACCTTCATCAACCACACCC
AGGGCATCCCCGACTTCTTCAAGCAGTCCTTCCCTGAGGGCTTCACATGGGAGAGAGTCACCACATACGA
AGACGGGGGCGTGCTGACCGCTACCCAGGACACCAGCCTCCAGGACGGCTGCCTCATCTACAACGTCAAG
ATCAGAGGGGTGAACTTCACATCCAACGGCCCTGTGATGCAGAAGAAAACACTCGGCTGGGAGGCCTTCA
CCGAGACGCTGTACCCCGCTGACGGCGGCCTGGAAGGCAGAAACGACATGGCCCTGAAGCTCGTGGGCGG
GAGCCATCTGATCGCAAACATCAAGACCACATATAGATCCAAGAAACCCGCTAAGAACCTCAAGATGCCT
GGCGTCTACTATGTGGACTACAGACTGGAAAGAATCAAGGAGGCCAACAACGAGACCTACGTCGAGCAGC
ACGAGGTGGCAGTGGCCAGATACTGCGACCTCCCTAGCAAACTGGGGCACAAGCTCAATGGCAGTGGCTC
CCCAGGGAGCGGTGAGATACAAAGTCTTGAGGAGAAGATAAGTCAGCTTAAGCAGGAGAACTCTCAATTG
GAGGAAGGTTCCGGGAGTCCGGGAAGTGGAAAAATCCAGAGTTTGAAAGAAAAGAACTCCCAACTCAAAC
AAGAGATCTCTCAACTGGAAGAATAATCTAGAGGGCCCTATTCTATAGTGTCACCTAAATGCTAGAGCTC
GCTGATCAGCCTCGACTGTGCCTTCTAGTTGCCAGCCATCTGTTGTTTGCCCCTCCCCCGTGCCTTCCTT
GACCCTGGAAGGTGCCACTCCCACTGTCCTTTCCTAATAAAATGAGGAAATTGCATCGCATTGTCTGAGT
AGGTGTCATTCTATTCTGGGGGGTGGGGTGGGGCAGGACAGCAAGGGGGAGGATTGGGAAGACAATAGCA
GGCATGCTGGGGATGCGGTGGGCTCTATGGCTTCTGAGGCGGAAAGAACCAGCTGGGGCTCTAGGGGGTA
TCCCC
[124 nt withheld, positions 2176-2299]
C
[91 nt withheld, positions 2301-2391]
A
[49 nt withheld, positions 2393-2441]
CCTTTGACGTTGGAGTCCACGTTCTTT
[37 nt withheld, positions 2469-2505]
ACCCTATCTCGGTCTATTCTTTTGATTTATAAGGGATTTTGCCGATTTCGGCCTATTGGTTAAAAAATGA
GCTGATTTAACAAAAATTTAACGCGAATTAATTCTGTGGAATGTGTGTCAGTTAGGGTGTGGAAAGTCCC
CAGGCTCCCCAGCAGGCAGAAGTATGCAAAGCATGCATCTCAATTAGTCAGCAACCAGGTGTGGAAAGTC
CCCAGGCTCCCCAGCAGGCAGAAGTATGCAAAGCATGCATCTCAATTAGTCAGCAACCATAGTCCCGCCC
CTAACTCCGCCCATCCCGCCCCTAACTCCGCCCAGTTCCGCCCATTCTCCGCCCCATGGCTGACTAATTT
TTTTTATTTATGCAGAGGCCGAGGCCGCCTCTGCCTCTGAGCTATTCCAGAAGTAGTGAGGAGGCTTTTT
TGGAGGCCTAGGCTTTTGCAAAAAGCTCCCGGGAGCTTGTATATCCATTTTCGGATCTGATCAAGAGACA
GGATGAGGATCGTTTCGCATGATTGAACAAGATGGATTGCACGCAGGTTCTCCGGCCGCTTGGGTGGAGA
GGCTATTCGGCTATGACTGGGCACAACAGACAATCGGCTGCTCTGATGCCGCCGTGTTCCGGCTGTCAGC
GCAGGGGCGCCCGGTTCTTTTTGTCAAGACCGACCTGTCCGGTGCCCTGAATGAACTGCAGGACGAGGCA
GCGCGGCTATCGTGGCTGGCCACGACGGGCGTTCCTTGCGCAGCTGTGCTCGACGTTGTCACTGAAGCGG
GAAGGGACTGGCTGCTATTGGGCGAAGTGCCGGGGCAGGATCTCCTGTCATCTCACCTTGCTCCTGCCGA
GAAAGTATCCATCATGGCTGATGCAATGCGGCGGCTGCATACGCTTGATCCGGCTACCTGCCCATTCGAC
CACCAAGCGAAACATCGCATCGAGCGAGCACGTACTCGGATGGAAGCCGGTCTTGTCGATCAGGATGATC
TGGACGAAGAGCATCAGGGGCTCGCGCCAGCCGAACTGTTCGCCAGGCTCAAGGCGCGCATGCCCGACGG
CGAGGATCTCGTCGTGACCCATGGCGATGCCTGCTTGCCGAATATCATGGTGGAAAATGGCCGCTTTTCT
GGATTCATCGACTGTGGCCGGCTGGGTGTGGCGGACCGCTATCAGGACATAGCGTTGGCTACCCGTGATA
TTGCTGAAGAGCTTGGCGGCGAATGGGCTGACCGCTTCCTCGTGCTTTACGGTATCGCCGCTCCCGATTC
GCAGCGCATCGCCTTCTATCGCCTTCTTGACGAGTTCTTCTGAGCGGGACTCTGGGGTTCGAAATGACCG
ACCAAGCGACGCCCAACCTGCCATCACGAGATTTCGATTCCACCGCCGCCTTCTATGAAAGGTTGGGCTT
CGGAATCGTTTTCCGGGACGCCGGCTGGATGATCCTCCAGCGCGGGGATCTCATGCTGGAGTTCTTCGCC
CACCCCAACTTGTTTATTGCAGCTTATAATGGTTACAAATAAAGCAATAGCATCACAAATTTCACAAATA
AAGCATTTTTTTCACTGCATTCTAGTTGTGGTTTGTCCAAACTCATCAATGTATCTTATCATGTCTGTAT
ACCGTCGACCTCTAGCTAGAGCTTGGCGTAATCATGGTCATAGCTGTTTCCTGTGTGAAATTGTTATCCG
CTCACAATTCCACACAACATACGAGCCGGAAGCATAAAGTGTAAAGCCTGGGGTGCCTAATGAGTGAGCT
AACTCACATTAATTGCGTTGCGCTCACTGCCCGCTTTCCAGTCGGGAAACCTGTCGTGCCAGCTGCATTA
ATGAATCGGCCAACGCGCGGGGAGAGGCGGTTTGCGTATTGGGCGCTCTTCCGCTTCCTCGCTCACTGAC
TCGCTGCGCTCGGTCGTTCGGCTGCGGCGAGCGGTATCAGCTCACTCAAAGGCGGTAATACGGTTATCCA
CAGAATCAGGGGATAACGCAGGAAAGAACATGTGAGCAAAAGGCCAGCAAAAGGCCAGGAACCGTAAAAA
GGCCGCGTTGCTGGCGTTTTTCCATAGGCTCCGCCCCCCTGACGAGCATCACAAAAATCGACGCTCAAGT
CAGAGGTGGCGAAACCCGACAGGACTATAAAGATACCAGGCGTTTCCCCCTGGAAGCTCCCTCGTGCGCT
CTCCTGTTCCGACCCTGCCGCTTACCGGATACCTGTCCGCCTTTCTCCCTTCGGGAAGCGTGGCGCTTTC
TCATAGCTCACGCTGTAGGTATCTCAGTTCGGTGTAGGTCGTTCGCTCCAAGCTGGGCTGTGTGCACGAA
CCCCCCGTTCAGCCCGACCGCTGCGCCTTATCCGGTAACTATCGTCTTGAGTCCAACCCGGTAAGACACG
ACTTATCGCCACTGGCAGCAGCCACTGGTAACAGGATTAGCAGAGCGAGGTATGTAGGCGGTGCTACAGA
GTTCTTGAAGTGGTGGCCTAACTACGGCTACACTAGAAGAACAGTATTTGGTATCTGCGCTCTGCTGAAG
CCAGTTACCTTCGGAAAAAGAGTTGGTAGCTCTTGATCCGGCAAACAAACCACCGCTGGTAGCGGTGGTT
TTTTTGTTTGCAAGCAGCAGATTACGCGCAGAAAAAAAGGATCTCAAGAAGATCCTTTGATCTTTTCTAC
GGGGTCTGACGCTCAGTGGAACGAAAACTCACGTTAAGGGATTTTGGTCATGAGATTATCAAAAAGGATC
TTCACCTAGATCCTTTTAAATTAAAAATGAAGTTTTAAATCAATCTAAAGTATATATGAGTAAACTTGGT
CTGACAGTTACCAATGCTTAATCAGTGAGGCACCTATCTCAGCGATCTGTCTATTTCGTTCATCCATAGT
TGCCTGACTCCCCGTCGTGTAGATAACTACGATACGGGAGGGCTTACCATCTGGCCCCAGTGCTGCAATG
ATACCGCGAGACCCACGCTCACCGGCTCCAGATTTATCAGCAATAAACCAGCCAGCCGGAAGGGCCGAGC
GCAGAAGTGGTCCTGCAACTTTATCCGCCTCCATCCAGTCTATTAATTGTTGCCGGGAAGCTAGAGTAAG
TAGTTCGCCAGTTAATAGTTTGCGCAACGTTGTTGCCATTGCTACAGGCATCGTGGTGTCACGCTCGTCG
TTTGGTATGGCTTCATTCAGCTCCGGTTCCCAACGATCAAGGCGAGTTACATGATCCCCCATGTTGTGCA
AAAAAGCGGTTAGCTCCTTCGGTCCTCCGATCGTTGTCAGAAGTAAGTTGGCCGCAGTGTTATCACTCAT
GGTTATGGCAGCACTGCATAATTCTCTTACTGTCATGCCATCCGTAAGATGCTTTTCTGTGACTGGTGAG
TACTCAACCAAGTCATTCTGAGAATAGTGTATGCGGCGACCGAGTTGCTCTTGCCCGGCGTCAATACGGG
ATAATACCGCGCCACATAGCAGAACTTTAAAAGTGCTCATCATTGGAAAACGTTCTTCGGGGCGAAAACT
CTCAAGGATCTTACCGCTGTTGAGATCCAGTTCGATGTAACCCACTCGTGCACCCAACTGATCTTCAGCA
TCTTTTACTTTCACCAGCGTTTCTGGGTGAGCAAAAACAGGAAGGCAAAATGCCGCAAAAAAGGGAATAA
GGGCGACACGGAAATGTTGAATACTCATACTCTTCCTTTTTCAATATTATTGAAGCATTTATCAGGGTTA
TTGTCTCATGAGCGGATACATATTTGAATGTATTTAGAAAAATAAACAAATAGGGGTTCCGCGCACATTT
CCCCGAAAAGTGCCACCTGACGTC
Features (pLannotate 1.2.2; 22 found; start..end, strand, type, name):
     28..80      -  misc_feature   bom (fragment): basis of mobility region from pBR322
    235..614     +  enhancer       CMV enhancer: human cytomegalovirus immediate early enhancer
    615..818     +  promoter       CMV promoter: human cytomegalovirus (CMV) immediate early promoter
    814..847     +  LTR            5' LTR (truncated) (fragment): truncated 5' long terminal repeat (LTR) from HIV-1
    863..881     +  promoter       T7 promoter: promoter for bacteriophage T7 RNA polymerase
    953..970     +  CDS            9xHis (fragment): 9xHis affinity tag
    971..1669    +  CDS            TagBFP: TagBFP is a basic (constitutively fluorescent) blue fluorescent protein published in 2008, derived from Entacmaea quadricolor. It is reported to be a very rapidly-maturing monomer with very low acid sensitivity.
   1862..1880    -  promoter       SP6 promoter: promoter for bacteriophage SP6 RNA polymerase
   1906..2130    +  polyA_signal   bGH poly(A) signal: bovine growth hormone polyadenylation signal
   2134..2155    +  promoter       SV40 promoter (fragment): SV40 enhancer and early promoter
   2176..2604    +  rep_origin     f1 ori (sequence partly withheld): f1 bacteriophage origin of replication; arrow indicates direction of (+) strand synthesis
   2618..2947    +  promoter       SV40 promoter: SV40 enhancer and early promoter
   3014..3805    +  CDS            neo: KKA2_KLEPN - Also known as kan, nptII. Experimental evidence at protein level: Swiss-Prot protein existence level 1. Resistance to kanamycin, neomycin, paromomycin, ribostamycin, butirosin and gentamicin B. From Klebsiella pneumoniae.
   3829..3987    +  CDS            ble (fragment): BLE_KLEPN - Experimental evidence at protein level: Swiss-Prot protein existence level 1. Binding protein with a strong affinity to the bleomycin family of antibiotics. Binds to CL990; an antimitotic-antibiotic compound. From Klebsiella pneumoniae.
   3982..4103    +  polyA_signal   SV40 poly(A) signal: SV40 polyadenylation signal
   4176..4192    -  protein_bind   lac operator: The lac repressor binds to the lac operator to inhibit transcription in E. coli. This inhibition can be relieved by adding lactose or isopropyl-β-D-thiogalactopyranoside (IPTG). lac repressor encoded by lacI
   4200..4230    -  promoter       lac promoter: promoter for the E. coli lac operon
   4245..4266    -  protein_bind   CAP binding site: CAP binding activates transcription in the presence of cAMP. E. coli catabolite activator protein
   4279..4371    -  CDS            lacI (fragment): lac repressor; lacI; The lac repressor binds to the lac operator to inhibit transcription in E. coli. This inhibition can be relieved by adding lactose or isopropyl-β-D-thiogalactopyranoside (IPTG).
   4554..5142    -  rep_origin     ori: high-copy-number ColE1/pMB1/pBR322/pUC origin of replication
   5313..6173    -  CDS            AmpR: β-lactamase; bla; confers resistance to ampicillin, carbenicillin, and related antibiotics
   6174..6278    -  promoter       AmpR promoter: bla
