[The description below was written by a language model from this plasmid's Addgene catalogue record and pLannotate feature annotations shown in this document.]
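Description:
TagBFP(S2-S4)1-gs is a mammalian expression plasmid of about 6.3 kb built on a pcDNA backbone. It is propagated in E. coli from a high-copy ColE1/pUC-type origin under ampicillin selection (AmpR with its own bla promoter). The backbone also carries an f1 phage origin and an SV40 promoter-driven neomycin phosphotransferase cassette ending in an SV40 poly(A) signal, which would allow G418 selection of transfected mammalian cells. The small fragments annotated as ble, lacI, bom and HIV-1 LTR are partial matches, most likely backbone remnants rather than functional elements.

The expression cassette uses the human CMV immediate early enhancer and promoter and terminates at the bovine growth hormone polyadenylation signal, with T7 and SP6 phage promoters flanking the insert. The synthetic open reading frame, assembled by Gibson cloning, begins with a short histidine stretch (annotated as a partial 9xHis match) directly followed by the monomeric blue fluorescent protein TagBFP. According to the catalogue entry, TagBFP sits at the N-terminus of a single repeat of the de novo designed coiled-coil segments S2 and S4, joined by short flexible linkers. These coiled-coil modules are not annotated in the automated feature table, but presumably occupy the roughly 200 bp unannotated region between the end of TagBFP and the SP6 promoter.

The construct is intended for studying programmable phase separation. Interactions between the coiled-coil segments drive the fusion protein to assemble into liquid condensates in mammalian cells, and TagBFP fluorescence allows these condensates to be visualised. The "x1" repeat number and "gs" linker designation suggest it belongs to a series varying in valency and linker type, though the record does not describe the other members.
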