Addgene plasmid #228074: TagBFP(S2-S4)1-gs
Purpose: Mammalian expression of coiled coil segments (S2-S4)x1, with short flexible linkers and N-terminal TagBFP; for phase separation and forming of liquid condensates in mammalian cells.
Depositing lab: Roman Jerala. Depositing organization: National Institute of Chemistry. Publication: Programmable de novo designed coiled coil-mediated phase separation in mammalian cells. Ramsak M, Ramirez DA, Hough LE, Shirts MR, Vidmar S, Elersic Filipic K, Anderluh G, Jerala R. Nat Commun. 2023 Dec 2;14(1):7973. doi: 10.1038/s41467-023-43742-w. PubMed 38042897.
Backbone
  Vector backbone: pcDNA
  Vector type: Mammalian Expression
Growth in bacteria
  Bacterial resistance: Ampicillin, 100 μg/mL
  Growth temperature: 37°C
  Growth strain: DH5alpha
  Copy number: High Copy
Gene/Insert
  Gene/Insert name: BFP, S2, S4
  Species: Synthetic
  Cloning method: Gibson Cloning
Terms and licenses: Academic/Nonprofit Terms; Industry Terms: Not Available to Industry
How to cite: TagBFP(S2-S4)1-gs was a gift from Roman Jerala (Addgene plasmid # 228074 ; http://n2t.net/addgene:228074 ; RRID:Addgene_228074)
